>Addgene plasmid #127344 | PB-Neo-TetO-Cdk13_Untagged | addgene full sequence | sequence record 246520 | Addgene NGS Result
CTAAATTGTAAGCGTTAATATTTTGTTAAAATTCGCGTTAAATTTTTGTTAAATCAGCTCATTTTTTAAC
CAATAGGCCGAAATCGGCAAAATCCCTTATAAATCAAAAGAATAGACCGAGATAGGGT
[37 nt withheld, positions 129-165]
AAAGAACGTGGACTCCAACGTCAAAGG
[49 nt withheld, positions 193-241]
T
[91 nt withheld, positions 243-333]
G
[124 nt withheld, positions 335-458]
CCCATTCGCCATTCAGGCTGCGCAACTGTTGGGAAGGGCGATCGGTGCGGGCCTCTTCGCTATTACGCCA
GCTGGCGAAAGGGGGATGTGCTGCAAGGCGATTAAGTTGGGTAACGCCAGGGTTTTCCCAGTCACGACGT
TGTAAAACGACGGCCAGTGAGCGCGCCTCGTTCATTCACGTTTTTGAACCCGTGGAGGACGGGCAGACTC
GCGGTGCAAATGTGTTTTACAGCGTGATGGAGCAGATGAAGATGCTCGACACGCTGCAGAACACGCAGCT
AGATTAACCCTAGAAAGATAATCATATTGTGACGTACGTTAAAGATAATCATGTGTAAAATTGACGCATG
TGTTTTATCGGTCTGTATATCGAGGTTTATTTATTAATTTGAATAGATATTAAGTTTTATTATATTTACA
CTTACATACTAATAATAAATTCAACAAACAATTTATTTATGTTTATTTATTTATTAAAAAAAACAAAAAC
TCAAAATTTCTTCTATAAAGTAACAAAACTTTTATCGAATTCCTGCAGCCCAGCTTGATCCCGCCTCAGA
AGCCATAGAGCCCACCGCATCCCCAGCATGCCTGCTATTGTCTTCCCAATCCTCCCCCTTGCTGTCCTGC
CCCACCCCACCCCCCAGAATAGAATGACACCTACTCAGACAATGCGATGCAATTTCCTCATTTTATTAGG
AAAGGACAGTGGGAGTGGCACCTTCCAGGGTCAAGGAAGGCACGGGGGAGGGGCAAACAACAGATGGCTG
GCAACTAGAAGGCACAGTCGAGGCTGATCAGCGGGTTTAAACGGGCCCTCTAGAGGTTAGCGCTAGCTCA
TTACTACGTAGAATCGAGACCGAGGAGAGGGTTAGGGATAGGCTTACCAACCACTTTGTACAAGAAAGCT
GGGTCGAATTCGCCCTTCTCGAGTCAGTATGGTAACCCTCTGCCTCGACCTCTGCCAGCTGATGTGCTAA
TGTGTCCCCTGTATCCTTGTGAATATCCAGGTCCTTGGGCAGGAGAAGTCCAGGTCTGTCCATGCATGAG
GCTAGGGCCACCTGGATTTTCCTGTAAGTTACCACCATAGTTATAGTTGTGCATCTTTGCTGGCAAGGGA
TGAGTACTCTCTGGCCCTGTGGAAGGGTCATTGCTGTTTGTGAGGACTGTGATAGGACCATGGCTATATT
CAAATCTATGGTCCTTGTCTCCACTAAACAACATGGGACCAGCATTGAGGTAAATGTCTCCATATCCAGC
TACTGAACTGGCAAACGACTCAGTAAAGGCAGAAGTTTGAGGTGGACCACCAGTGTGAGATGAAGCAGTA
CTGTAGTTATCCAGAGACTGAATATCTGAGTTTCCAATGAAACTACGTGCTTCCAATGGTGCAGCAGCGG
AGCTACTTCCTAGACCATCACTGCTAACGTAAGGAGCGGCAGAGAAAGAAGATCCAAAGTTGTCCTTATA
GTCTGAACTGGGCACATATGTGTCTCCTGTGGGATAATCGATACCACCTTCTCTTTTGGGATCATCCTGG
GGCTGATGCTGAGCAAGCAGCTGTAAGAGGGCTGCCTTCACTCCAGCATGTGGGTCAGTTAATGAAGAAC
TAGTGGTAGGAACATGCTGGTTTTCTGTCCGATAATCTAGGTCCTCCTCAGTAACTGGTGGTGGTTCAGG
AGGTTCAGGAGGCCGTTGATCAGGAGGCAGAATTCGAGGCCGGTCTGGTTCTGGTGTCAGCTCCAATATC
CTCCTGTCTTGGTGCTGGATGAGGTCATCTTGCCCGGATCCAGGAGTGCTCGGTTCTAGAGGAGGCCTGA
GTTGCAATGGAGCTTCATGTCCTGATCCATTTTCCCTTTCCTCTAGCATGGCATCTTTCTGTTTGGACTG
TTGGGCCTTTATTAACTGAGTCAAGAGGACTGCAAATGCACTCTGCACAGCAGCCTGGGCAGCATCAGTT
TCCACTTTAGGCTGGATGGTCTGTGAAGGCTGAACTCCTCCCAATGATTTTGAAGACTCCTGTTGTGGTG
TTGATGGATCTGTCTGTTTTTCACCTGTTGCCAAAATTCCAGCAGGAAGGTTTATTTTATTTAGCTGCTG
TTGAGTCTCAGAGTTTACCTTAATGTTCAACACTTGGACAAAATCAGCCATATTAACACTTGATTTAGAT
TGTAGTAGGTTTAGAAGAATTGCCAATTCACTGTGGTTTAACGGCTGTCCAGGGCCTGTTATTACAGGTG
CTACATTTGAGTTGCTCTGAGATTTCAACTGTGCGGGTGGCAGCACACCCTGGGGTGTGTTAGTTCTGCT
GTCATCTAAGCCCAGAGACAGGTCCTTCCTAGGGGCTTTGATTGTGGAAAGATCATCAGTCATGCCCATC
TGTTTCTGTCTTCTTCTCTTTTTACTCCATAATTCATGACAATCTTGCCACAAAGGAAGGTCTGGTGGAG
GCATTTTGGAGGGTTCCACGTCTCGCAGGAACTCACACTGAAGAGCCTGCTCAGCAGTGCAGCGCTTACT
GGGATCCAAGGCAAGCATGTAATCGAATAAGTCGAGTGCAGCTGCGGGGATGAAAACAAATTCTTCTCTT
AACTTCCGCCGATATTGCTTCTTTGGTTTCATGGTGTTGAAATATGGCAGTTTGATTACATCAGGCCACA
CTGCAGGACATGGACTCCCACATATACGGCTTATTAGCTCTAGCTGTGCAAGTTCCTGGTTTGCTTGAAA
TATAGGTTTTTTAGTGAAGAGTTCACCAAGGATACATCCACAGCTCCATACATCAATGGCTGGTGTATAT
CGTTCTTCTCCCAAGAGCAATTCAGGTGGACGATACCACAAAGTAATGACCTTGTTAGTATATGGGCGAC
TTTCTTCTGAGCTATATAAACGAGCAAGTCCAAAATCTGCAAGTTTTATCTGTCCTCTATTATTTAGAAG
GATATTTGAACATTTAATATCTCTATGCAAAAAGTTCTTCTTATGACAATAATCCAGGCCTTCCATGAGC
TGTCTCATAAAAGATTTTATATGGTTTTCATTAAAATGAACCAAGCCTGATTCCAGCAGTCCCATCAGAT
CATGGTCCATATATTCAAACACCAGGTAAAATGCACCTTTGTCTTTCTTAAAATCCAAAGCATCTTCTTT
ATCAGTCACGATTTCCTTCATATTGATGATACTCTGGTGGGTGAGTTGCCGAAGAATTTTAATTTCTCTA
ATTGCTGTAATTGGGAAACCCTCCTTTTCATTATCCAGACGTACTTTCTTTAAGGCTACCATTTCTCCCG
TGTCTTTGTCCCTGGCTTTGTAAACTTGTCCATAAGTACCTTCTCCAATAATTCCGATGATATCAAATTT
ATCCACGCAGCGTTTCCCCCAGTCAATATCTTTTTCTTTGATTTCACCATAGCGAGGCCCACATATTTTA
GGCCTTCGTTTGCTATGTAACTGTGCTGCTGTTTTCTTCTCCTCTGGACTCTTGGAAAGATCATCTCCTC
CTGGTAACTCAGGGGGCAATGGTAAATCAGCAAGCAGACATCGGAGTTTCTTTTCTACTTCTTTTTTAAC
TGCTTTGACAGAAATGTTGCCTCTTAAGCTATCAGCATCTTTATCTTCAGGCAGCATGGGAGGCAAAGGT
AATGGCGGTAACGTAGAGGTCACTAAAGCCACATGCTGCTCCTTCTCCTTGGCTCCTGTGCTTGGTGTGA
GTGGCTTGCTTTTCTCTTTAGTGGAAACTGGTTCTTCCTTTGTAGCAGCAGGTTTACTCTCCTTCCCAAC
AACTGTTTTCTTGGTGGCTTTCTCTACTGTCAAATTATTGTCTACCTTTGTTACTTGAAGCGGTGGCTTT
GTTTTTGCTTTGTCGCTTTTGACGGTCCCACCACTTGAAGGAGAAGGTGCATGCTCAGTTTTAAGCTTCT
TGACTTCCTTCACGTGGTTGGTCTGGGAGACGGAGGCTCCGGTCTCGGTGTTTCCCTTGGTGGGTGTGGA
AGCGTTGGAGGCCTTAGCAGCCTTGGCGGCGGCTTCAGCAGCTTTGGCGGCTTCGGCGGCTTTAGCGGCT
TCGGCAGCTCTAGCAGCCTCAGCGGCCCTAGCTTTCTTGTTCTTGTTGAGCTCGGCGGCCAGGGAGCTCT
TCAGTGTCAGGGTGGAGGGGCTGATGGAGGAGTGCCTGCTTCTGGACCTGCTCAGCCTGTGCCTGGACCT
GCTTCTGCTGTGCCTGGAGGAGTAAGGGCTCCTGGACCTGGACTTGGCGGACCTCCTCAGCACAGGGGAA
TAGGGGGATCTGCTCCTCCTCCAGGAGGAGGAGCTGTAGGGGGAGGGGGAGACATCTCCTCCTCTCTCGT
AGGAGGAATGCCTGCTGTAGCTGGGGGATCTCCTCCTGCTGTAGGGGCTAGGGGACCTGGGCAGTCTTCT
GGAATAAGGGCTGCTTCCGCCTCCAGCGGGGGAAGGGCTTTTCCTGGATCTCAGGGACTGGCTAGCCCTG
TGGCTGACAGGGGACTCGTCTCTGCCTCCGAGAGGGCTGAGGGACCTCTGCCTCCTCCTGTAGGCCTTGG
GTTCGGACTTGTCTTCCCTGTAGGCTTTGGGGGGCTCCTTGTAGGCGGAAGGGGGTTCCTTGGAGCTCTT
GGTCCTGCTCCTATGAGCCTTGAGGTCCCTGTCCTTCCTGGAGCTGCTGCTGGAGGATGTGGCGGAGGCG
GACTTTCTTCTTCCGCCGGAGGAGCTGGAGGAGCCGGATTTGGCAGCCTCGGCTCTTTCCTCGCCGCTGT
GTCCGTGTCTGGATCTGGCCTTGCTGGCCTCGGATCCGCTCCTTGTGCCATCTCTCCTCCTATGTTCCCT
GTGCCTCTCTTTGGACCTGCCGCTGGAGCTCCTTCTGTCCCTTCTAGGTCTTCTCTCGCTGCCCTCGGCT
CTTCTCTGGGTTCCGCTGCTGGAAGCGGGGGATCCTCCATTTCCTCCGGTTCCTCCAGCAGCGGTGGCAG
CTGTAGCAGCGCTAGCTCCTCCCAGGAGCAGGCCTTGTTCGCTTTGGCTGGACACGTCCTCGTACTCCAC
CAGGGGTGTCACTCCTCCTCCGCTGGAAGCTCCTCCGCCTCCATCCTGCTGGGGTTGAGGCAGGGAGAAC
ACTCTCCTCTTTTCGGCTTCCTGTCCGGCCCTAGGTCCTCTCCTTCTCTTTTGCCTGCCGCCGGGTCTCC
TTTTTCCTCTGGCCAGCCTCTTGACCTCCAGAGGAGGGCCAGGGCTAAAACAGGAGCTGGAAGCGGCAGC
AGCAGCGGCGGCAGCGGCAGCGGCTCCAGGAGCAGCCAGAAACAGGAGAGGAGGGGGAGGAGGAGGGGGT
TGGAGGAGCTGAGGTTGCAGGAGAGGGAGCAGCAGAGGAGGCTGCTGAGGGCTGAGAAACCTCCTCCTCT
TCCTCCTCTCCTCCAGCTTTTTCTCGGCCCAGCTGAGTCCGCCTCCTCCGCCGAGAGCTGTATCGGAGCT
GGAAGGCATGGTGGCGGCGGTACCAGTAGTAAGGGCGAATTCGGAGCCTGCTTTTTTGTACAAACTTGTT
GATATCTGCACTAGTGGATCCGAGCTCGGTACGAATTCGGGGCCGCGGAGGCTGGATCGGTCCCGGTGTC
TTCTATGGAGGTCAAAACAGCGTGGATGGCGTCTCCAGGCGATCTGACGGTTCACTAAACGAGCTCTGCT
TATATAGGCCTCCCACCGTACACGCCTACCTCGACCCGGGTACCGAGCTCGACTTTCACTTTTCTCTATC
ACTGATAGGGAGTGGTAAACTCGACTTTCACTTTTCTCTATCACTGATAGGGAGTGGTAAACTCGACTTT
CACTTTTCTCTATCACTGATAGGGAGTGGTAAACTCGACTTTCACTTTTCTCTATCACTGATAGGGAGTG
GTAAACTCGACTTTCACTTTTCTCTATCACTGATAGGGAGTGGTAAACTCGACTTTCACTTTTCTCTATC
ACTGATAGGGAGTGGTAAACTCGACTTTCACTTTTCTCTATCACTGATAGGGAGTGGTAAACTCGAGTTG
CCTGCTATTGTCTTCCCAATCCTCCCCCTTGCTGTCCTGCCCCACCCCACCCCCCAGAATAGAATGACAC
CTACTCAGACAATGCGATGCAATTTCCTCATTTTATTAGGAAAGGACAGTGGGAGTGGCACCTTCCAGGG
TCAAGGAAGGCACGGGGGAGGGGCAAACAACAGATGGCTGGCAACTAGAAGGCACAGTCGAGGCTGATCA
GCGAGCTCTAGAGAATTGATCCCCTCAGAAGAACTCGTCAAGAAGGCGATAGAAGGCGATGCGCTGCGAA
TCGGGAGCGGCGATACCGTAAAGCACGAGGAAGCGGTCAGCCCATTCGCCGCCAAGCTCTTCAGCAATAT
CACGGGTAGCCAACGCTATGTCCTGATAGCGGTCCGCCACACCCAGCCGGCCACAGTCGATGAATCCAGA
AAAGCGGCCATTTTCCACCATGATATTCGGCAAGCAGGCATCGCCATGGGTCACGACGAGATCATCGCCG
TCGGGCATGCGCGCCTTGAGCCTGGCGAACAGTTCGGCTGGCGCGAGCCCCTGATGCTCTTCGTCCAGAT
CATCCTGATCGACAAGACCGGCTTCCATCCGAGTACGTGCTCGCTCGATGCGATGTTTCGCTTGGTGGTC
GAATGGGCAGGTAGCCGGATCAAGCGTATGCAGCCGCCGCATTGCATCAGCCATGATGGATACTTTCTCG
GCAGGAGCAAGGTGAGATGACAGGAGATCCTGCCCCGGCACTTCGCCCAATAGCAGCCAGTCCCTTCCCG
CTTCAGTGACAACGTCGAGCACAGCTGCGCAAGGAACGCCCGTCGTGGCCAGCCACGATAGCCGCGCTGC
CTCGTCCTGCAGTTCATTCAGGGCACCGGACAGGTCGGTCTTGACAAAAAGAACCGGGCGCCCCTGCGCT
GACAGCCGGAACACGGCGGCATCAGAGCAGCCGATTGTCTGTTGTGCCCAGTCATAGCCGAATAGCCTCT
CCACCCAAGCGGCCGGAGAACCTGCGTGCAATCCATCTTGTTCAATGGCCGATCCCATATTGGCTGCAGG
TCGAAAGGCCCGGAGATGAGGAAGAGGAGAACAGCGCGGCAGACGTGCGCTTTTGAAGCGTGCAGAATGC
CGGGCCTCCGGAGGACCTTCGGGCGCCCGCCCCGCCCCTGAGCCCGCCCCTGAGCCCGCCCCCGGACCCA
CCCCTTCCCAGCCTCTGAGCCCAGAAAGCGAAGGAGCAAAGCTGCTATTGGCCGCTGCCCCAAAGGCCTA
CCCGCTTCCATTGCTCAGCGGTGCTGTCCATCTGCACGAGACTAGTGAGACGTGCTACTTCCATTTGTCA
CGTCCTGCACGACGCGAGCTGCGGGGCGGGGGGGAACTTCCTGACTAGGGGAGGAGTAGAAGGTGGCGCG
AAGGGGCCACCAAAGAACGGAGCCGGTTGGCGCCTACCGGTGGATGTGGAATGTGTGCGAGGCCAGAGGC
CACTTGTGTAGCGCCAAGTGCCCAGCGGGGCTGCTAAAGCGCATGCTCCAGACTGCCTTGGGAAAAGTAC
TGCCTAGGCCTCCAAAAAAGCCTCCTCACTACTTCTGGAATAGCTCAGAGGCAGAGGCGGCCTCGGCCTC
TGCATAAATAAAAAAAATTAGTCAGCCATGGGGCGGAGAATGGGCGGAACTGGGCGGAGTTAGGGGCGGG
ATGGGCGGAGTTAGGGGCGGGACTATGGTTGCTGACTAATTGAGATGCATGCTTTGCATACTTCTGCCTG
CTGGGGAGCCTGGGGACTTTCCACACCTGGTTGCTGACTAATTGAGATGCATGCTTTGCATACTTCTGCC
TGCTGGGGAGCCTGGGGACTTTCCACACCCTAACTGACACACACAGCAGAGATCCAGTTTGGTTAGATCT
CGAGGTCGACGGTATCGTTGGCCGGTACTCGACGTAGGGATAAGATCGGAAGAGCGGTTCAGCAGGAATG
CCGAGACCGCGCCAACGATAAGCTATCTATAACAAGAAAATATATATATAATAAGTTATCACGTAAGTAG
AACATGAAATAACAATATAATTATCGTATGAGTTAAATCTTAAAAGTCACGTAAAAGATAATCATGCGTC
ATTTTGACTCACGCGGTCGTTATAGTTCAAAATCAGTGACACTTACCGCATTGACAAGCACGCCTCACGG
GAGCTCCAAGCGGCGACTGAGATGTCCTAAATGCACAGCGACGGATTCGCGCTATTTAGAAAGAGAGAGC
AATATTTCAAGAATGCATGCGTCAATTTTACGCAGACTATCTTTCTAGGGTTAATCTAGCTGCATCAGGA
TCATATCGTCGGGTCTTTTTTCAATTGCTCAGTCATCGCCCAAGCTGGCGCTATCTGGGCATCGGGGAGG
AAGAAGCCCGTGCCTTTTCCCGCGAGGTTGAAGCGGCATGGAAAGAGTTTGCCGAGGATGACTGCTGCTG
CATTGACGTTGAGCGAAAACGCACGTTTACCATGATGATTCGGGAAGGTGTGGCCATGCACGCCTTTAAC
GGTGAACTGTTCGTTCAGGCCACCTGGGATACCAGTTCGTCGCGGCTTTTCCGGACACAGTTCCGGATGG
TCAGCCCGAAGCGCATCAGCAACCCGAACAATACCGGCGACAGCCGGAACTGCCGTGCCGGTGTGCAGAT
TAATGACAGCGGTGCGGCGCTGGGATATTACGTCAGCGAGGACGGGTATCCTGGCTGGATGCCGCAGAAA
TGGACATGGATACCCCGTGAGTTACCCGGCGGGCGCGCTTGGCGTAATCATGGTCATAGCTGTTTCCTGT
GTGAAATTGTTATCCGCTCACAATTCCACACAACATACGAGCCGGAAGCATAAAGTGTAAAGCCTGGGGT
GCCTAATGAGTGAGCTAACTCACATTAATTGCGTTGCGCTCACTGCCCGCTTTCCAGTCGGGAAACCTGT
CGTGCCAGCTGCATTAATGAATCGGCCAACGCGCGGGGAGAGGCGGTTTGCGTATTGGGCGCTCTTCCGC
TTCCTCGCTCACTGACTCGCTGCGCTCGGTCGTTCGGCTGCGGCGAGCGGTATCAGCTCACTCAAAGGCG
GTAATACGGTTATCCACAGAATCAGGGGATAACGCAGGAAAGACCTGGGTCCTTTTCATCACGTGCTATA
AAAATAATTATAATTTAAATTTTTTAATATAAATATATAAATTAAAAATAGAAAGTAAAAAAAGAAATTA
AAGAAAAAATAGTTTTTGTTTTCCGAAGATGTAAAAGACTCTAGGGGGATCGCCAACAAATACTACCTTT
TATCTTGCTCTTCCTGCTCTCAGGTATTAATGCCGAATTGTTTCATCTTGTCTGTGTAGAAGACCACACA
CGAAAATCCTGTGATTTTACATTTTACTTATCGTTAATCGAATGTATATCTATTTAATCTGCTTTTCTTG
TCTAATAAATATATATGTAAAGTACGCTTTTTGTTGAAATTTTTTAAACCTTTGTTTATTTTTTTTTCTT
CATTCCGTAACTCTTCTACCTTCTTTATTTACTTTCTAAAATCCAAATACAAAACATAAAAATAAATAAA
CACAGAGTAAATTCCCAAATTATTCCATCATTAAAAGATACGAGGCGCGTGTAAGTTACAGGCAAGCGAT
CCGTCTAAGAAACCATTATTATCATGACATTAACCTATAAAAATAGGCGTATCACGAGGCCCTTTCGTCT
CGCGCGTTTCGGTGATGACGGTGAAAACCTCTGACACATGCAGCTCCCGGAGACGGTCACAGCTTGTCTG
TAAGCGGATGCCGGGAGCAGACAAGCCCGTCAGGGCGCGTCAGCGGGTGTTGGCGGGTGTCGGGGCTGGC
TTAACTATGCGGCATCAGAGCAGATTGTACTGAGAGTGCACCATACCACCTTTTCAATTCATCATTTTTT
TTTTATTCTTTTTTTTGATTTCGGTTTCCTTGAAATTTTTTTGATTCGGTAATCTCCGAACAGAAGGAAG
AACGAAGGAAGGAGCACAGACTTAGATTGGTATATATACGCATATGTAGTGTTGAAGAAACATGAAATTG
CCCAGTATTCTTAACCCAACTGCACAGAACAAAAACCTGCAGGAAACGAAGATAAATCATGTCGAAAGCT
ACATATAAGGAACGTGCTGCTACTCATCCTAGTCCTGTTGCTGCCAAGCTATTTAATATCATGCACGAAA
AGCAAACAAACTTGTGTGCTTCATTGGATGTTCGTACCACCAAGGAATTACTGGAGTTAGTTGAAGCATT
AGGTCCCAAAATTTGTTTACTAAAAACACATGTGGATATCTTGACTGATTTTTCCATGGAGGGCACAGTT
AAGCCGCTAAAGGCATTATCCGCCAAGTACAATTTTTTACTCTTCGAAGACAGAAAATTTGCTGACATTG
GTAATACAGTCAAATTGCAGTACTCTGCGGGTGTATACAGAATAGCAGAATGGGCAGACATTACGAATGC
ACACGGTGTGGTGGGCCCAGGTATTGTTAGCGGTTTGAAGCAGGCGGCAGAAGAAGTAACAAAGGAACCT
AGAGGCCTTTTGATGTTAGCAGAATTGTCATGCAAGGGCTCCCTATCTACTGGAGAATATACTAAGGGTA
CTGTTGACATTGCGAAGAGCGACAAAGATTTTGTTATCGGCTTTATTGCTCAAAGAGACATGGGTGGAAG
AGATGAAGGTTACGATTGGTTGATTATGACACCCGGTGTGGGTTTAGATGACAAGGGAGACGCATTGGGT
CAACAGTATAGAACCGTGGATGATGTGGTCTCTACAGGATCTGACATTATTATTGTTGGAAGAGGACTAT
TTGCAAAGGGAAGGGATGCTAAGGTAGAGGGTGAACGTTACAGAAAAGCAGGCTGGGAAGCATATTTGAG
AAGATGCGGCCAGCAAAACTAAAAAACTGTATTATAAGTAAATGCATGTATACTAAACTCACAAATTAGA
GCTTCAATTTAATTATATCAGTTATTACCCTATGCGGTGTGAAATACCGCACAGAGCAAAAGGCCAGCAA
AAGGCCAGGAACCGTAAAAAGGCCGCGTTGCTGGCGTTTTTCCATAGGCTCCGCCCCCCTGACGAGCATC
ACAAAAATCGACGCTCAAGTCAGAGGTGGCGAAACCCGACAGGACTATAAAGATACCAGGCGTTTCCCCC
TGGAAGCTCCCTCGTGCGCTCTCCTGTTCCGACCCTGCCGCTTACCGGATACCTGTCCGCCTTTCTCCCT
TCGGGAAGCGTGGCGCTTTCTCATAGCTCACGCTGTAGGTATCTCAGTTCGGTGTAGGTCGTTCGCTCCA
AGCTGGGCTGTGTGCACGAACCCCCCGTTCAGCCCGACCGCTGCGCCTTATCCGGTAACTATCGTCTTGA
GTCCAACCCGGTAAGACACGACTTATCGCCACTGGCAGCAGCCACTGGTAACAGGATTAGCAGAGCGAGG
TATGTAGGCGGTGCTACAGAGTTCTTGAAGTGGTGGCCTAACTACGGCTACACTAGAAGAACAGTATTTG
GTATCTGCGCTCTGCTGAAGCCAGTTACCTTCGGAAAAAGAGTTGGTAGCTCTTGATCCGGCAAACAAAC
CACCGCTGGTAGCGGTGGTTTTTTTGTTTGCAAGCAGCAGATTACGCGCAGAAAAAAAGGATCTCAAGAA
GATCCTTTGATCTTTTCTACGGGGTCTGACGCTCAGTGGAACGAAAACTCACGTTAAGGGATTTTGGTCA
TGAGATTATCAAAAAGGATCTTCACCTAGATCCTTTTAAATTAAAAATGAAGTTTTAAATCAATCTAAAG
TATATATGAGTAAACTTGGTCTGACAGTTACCAATGCTTAATCAGTGAGGCACCTATCTCAGCGATCTGT
CTATTTCGTTCATCCATAGTTGCCTGACTCCCCGTCGTGTAGATAACTACGATACGGGAGGGCTTACCAT
CTGGCCCCAGTGCTGCAATGATACCGCGAGACCCACGCTCACCGGCTCCAGATTTATCAGCAATAAACCA
GCCAGCCGGAAGGGCCGAGCGCAGAAGTGGTCCTGCAACTTTATCCGCCTCCATCCAGTCTATTAATTGT
TGCCGGGAAGCTAGAGTAAGTAGTTCGCCAGTTAATAGTTTGCGCAACGTTGTTGCCATTGCTACAGGCA
TCGTGGTGTCACGCTCGTCGTTTGGTATGGCTTCATTCAGCTCCGGTTCCCAACGATCAAGGCGAGTTAC
ATGATCCCCCATGTTGTGCAAAAAAGCGGTTAGCTCCTTCGGTCCTCCGATCGTTGTCAGAAGTAAGTTG
GCCGCAGTGTTATCACTCATGGTTATGGCAGCACTGCATAATTCTCTTACTGTCATGCCATCCGTAAGAT
GCTTTTCTGTGACTGGTGAGTACTCAACCAAGTCATTCTGAGAATAGTGTATGCGGCGACCGAGTTGCTC
TTGCCCGGCGTCAATACGGGATAATACCGCGCCACATAGCAGAACTTTAAAAGTGCTCATCATTGGAAAA
CGTTCTTCGGGGCGAAAACTCTCAAGGATCTTACCGCTGTTGAGATCCAGTTCGATGTAACCCACTCGTG
CACCCAACTGATCTTCAGCATCTTTTACTTTCACCAGCGTTTCTGGGTGAGCAAAAACAGGAAGGCAAAA
TGCCGCAAAAAAGGGAATAAGGGCGACACGGAAATGTTGAATACTCATACTCTTCCTTTTTCAATATTAT
TGAAGCATTTATCAGGGTTATTGTCTCATGAGCGGATACATATTTGAATGTATTTAGAAAAATAAACAAA
TAGGGGTTCCGCGCACATTTCCCCGAAAAGTGCCAC
Features (pLannotate 1.2.2; 32 found; start..end, strand, type, name):
     30..458     -  rep_origin     f1 ori (sequence partly withheld): f1 bacteriophage origin of replication; arrow indicates direction of (+) strand synthesis
    463..618     -  CDS            lacZα (fragment): LacZα fragment of β-galactosidase; lacZ fragment
    620..739     +  CDS            B (fragment): PORTL_LAMBD - Experimental evidence at protein level: Swiss-Prot protein existence level 1. Forms the portal vertex of the capsid (PubMed:6228056, PubMed:6232391). This portal plays critical roles in head assembly, genome packaging, neck/tail attachment, and genome ejection (Probable). The portal protein multimerizes as a single ring-shaped homododecamer arranged around a central channel (PubMed:6232391). Binds to the terminase subunits to form the packaging machine (PubMed:7799432). From Escherichia phage lambda (Bacteriophage lambda).
    981..999     -  misc_feature   MCS (fragment): pBluescript multiple cloning site
   1021..1245    -  polyA_signal   bGH poly(A) signal: bovine growth hormone polyadenylation signal
   1305..1346    -  CDS            V5 tag: epitope tag from simian virus 5
   1348..1372    +  protein_bind   attB2: mutant version of attB; recombination site for the Gateway® BP reaction BP Clonase™
   1395..5927    -  CDS            Cdk13: CDK13_MOUSE - Also known as Cdc2l5, Kiaa1791. Experimental evidence at protein level: Swiss-Prot protein existence level 1. Cyclin-dependent kinase which displays CTD kinase activity and is required for RNA splicing. Has CTD kinase activity by hyperphosphorylating the C-terminal heptapeptide repeat domain (CTD) of the largest RNA polymerase II subunit RPB1, thereby acting as a key regulator of transcription elongation. Required for RNA splicing, probably by phosphorylating SRSF1/SF2. Required during hematopoiesis. From Mus musculus (Mouse).
   5963..5987    -  protein_bind   attB1: mutant version of attB; recombination site for the Gateway® BP reaction BP Clonase™
   6120..6158    -  promoter       minimal CMV promoter: human cytomegalovirus (CMV) immediate early promoter
   6163..6180    -  misc_feature   MCS (fragment): pUC18/19 multiple cloning site
   6191..6461    -  protein_bind   tetracycline response element: contains seven copies of the tetracycline operator tetO tetracycline repressor TetR
   6564..6675    -  polyA_signal   bGH poly(A) signal: bovine growth hormone polyadenylation signal
   6713..7516    -  CDS            NeoR/KanR: aminoglycoside phosphotransferase from Tn5; aph(3')-II (or nptII); confers resistance to neomycin, kanamycin, and G418 (Geneticin®)
   7530..8015    -  promoter       PGK promoter: mouse phosphoglycerate kinase 1 promoter
   8020..8340    -  promoter       SV40 promoter: SV40 enhancer and early promoter
   8367..8385    -  misc_feature   MCS (fragment): pBluescript multiple cloning site
   8804..9247    +  CDS            B (fragment): PORTL_LAMBD - Experimental evidence at protein level: Swiss-Prot protein existence level 1. Forms the portal vertex of the capsid (PubMed:6228056, PubMed:6232391). This portal plays critical roles in head assembly, genome packaging, neck/tail attachment, and genome ejection (Probable). The portal protein multimerizes as a single ring-shaped homododecamer arranged around a central channel (PubMed:6232391). Binds to the terminase subunits to form the packaging machine (PubMed:7799432). From Escherichia phage lambda (Bacteriophage lambda).
   9283..9305    -  protein_bind   lac operator (fragment): The lac repressor binds to the lac operator to inhibit transcription in E. coli. This inhibition can be relieved by adding lactose or isopropyl-β-D-thiogalactopyranoside (IPTG). lac repressor encoded by lacI
   9309..9339    -  promoter       lac promoter: promoter for the E. coli lac operon
   9354..9375    -  protein_bind   CAP binding site: CAP binding activates transcription in the presence of cAMP. E. coli catabolite activator protein
   9388..9480    -  CDS            lacI (fragment): lac repressor; lacI; The lac repressor binds to the lac operator to inhibit transcription in E. coli. This inhibition can be relieved by adding lactose or isopropyl-β-D-thiogalactopyranoside (IPTG).
   9482..9601    -  rep_origin     RSF ori (fragment): Plasmids containing the RSF 1030 origin of replication can be propagated in E. coli cells that contain additional plasmids with compatible origins.
   9616..10119   +  misc_feature   CEN/ARS: S. cerevisiae CEN6 centromere fused to an autonomously replicating sequence
  10187..10222   +  CDS            rop (fragment): Rop protein, which maintains plasmids at low copy number; rop
  10324..10373   +  misc_feature   bom (fragment): basis of mobility region from pBR322
  10381..10596   +  promoter       URA3 promoter: S. cerevisiae URA3
  10597..11400   +  CDS            URA3: orotidine-5'-phosphate decarboxylase, required for uracil biosynthesis; S. cerevisiae URA3; yeast auxotrophic marker, counterselectable with 5-fluoroorotic acid (5-FOA)
  11479..11503   +  misc_feature   bom (fragment): basis of mobility region from pBR322
  11557..12145   -  rep_origin     ori: high-copy-number ColE1/pMB1/pBR322/pUC origin of replication
  12316..13176   -  CDS            AmpR: β-lactamase; bla; confers resistance to ampicillin, carbenicillin, and related antibiotics
  13177..13281   -  promoter       AmpR promoter: bla
