[The description below was written by a language model from this plasmid's Addgene catalogue record and pLannotate feature annotations shown in this document.]
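Description:
PB-Neo-TetO-Cdk13_Untagged is a 13.3 kb mammalian expression plasmid built on the PBNeo-TetO-Dest piggyBac destination backbone. It is designed for stable, doxycycline-inducible expression of mouse cyclin-dependent kinase 13 (Cdk13, NP_001074527.1 isoform) after transposase-mediated integration into the host genome. In E. coli it is maintained through a high-copy ColE1/pUC-type origin and selected with ampicillin (AmpR). The backbone also carries an f1 origin, lac-derived remnants, and a yeast CEN/ARS element with a URA3 marker. These yeast parts would in principle allow low-copy maintenance in S. cerevisiae, although the record gives no purpose for them. The piggyBac terminal repeats implied by the vector type are not annotated in the automatically generated feature table, so their positions cannot be stated from it.

The Cdk13 open reading frame was introduced by Gateway cloning and is flanked by attB1 and attB2 sites. It sits downstream of a tetracycline response element with seven tetO copies fused to a minimal CMV promoter, and is followed by a bGH polyadenylation signal. Transcription therefore depends on a Tet transactivator and doxycycline; no transactivator is annotated on this plasmid, so it would presumably have to be supplied separately. The first 1,554 bp of the transgene are codon optimised to lower GC content. A V5 tag sequence from the destination vector lies beyond attB2, but the catalogue lists the protein as untagged, which suggests the insert keeps its own stop codon. A separate cassette places NeoR under SV40 and PGK promoters with its own bGH poly(A), allowing G418 selection of cells carrying the integrated construct. The plasmid is associated with a study of oncogenic CDK13 mutations and nuclear RNA surveillance.
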