Addgene plasmid #127344: PB-Neo-TetO-Cdk13_Untagged
Purpose: Untagged mouse Cdk13 transgene (NP_001074527.1 isoform) cloned into a dox-inducible piggybac destination vector
Depositing lab: Phil Sharp. Depositing organization: Massachusetts Institute of Technology. Publication: Oncogenic CDK13 mutations impede nuclear RNA surveillance. Insco ML, Abraham BJ, Dubbury SJ, Kaltheuner IH, Dust S, Wu C, Chen KY, Liu D, Bellaousov S, Cox AM, Martin BJE, Zhang T, Ludwig CG, Fabo T, Modhurima R, Esgdaille DE, Henriques T, Brown KM, Chanock SJ, Geyer M, Adelman K, Sharp PA, Young RA, Boutz PL, Zon LI. Science. 2023 Apr 21;380(6642):eabn7625. doi: 10.1126/science.abn7625. Epub 2023 Apr 21. PubMed 37079685.
Backbone
  Vector backbone: PBNeo-TetO-Dest
  Backbone manufacturer: Albert Cheng (Jackson Labs)
  Backbone size w/o insert (bp): 10369
  Total vector size (bp): 13304
  Modifications to backbone: None
  Vector type: Mammalian Expression ; Piggybac Transposase Vector
Growth in bacteria
  Bacterial resistance: Ampicillin, 100 μg/mL
  Growth temperature: 30°C
  Growth strain: NEB Stable
  Copy number: Unknown
Gene/Insert
  Gene/Insert name: Cyclin Dependent Kinase 13 (alt name: Cdk13)
  Species: M. musculus (mouse)
  Insert size (bp): 4563
  Mutation: Base pairs 1-1554 of transgene are codon optimized to reduce GC content
  GenBank ID: NP_001074527.1
  Entrez Gene: Cdk13 (a.k.a. 2310015O17Rik, Cdc2l5)
  Promoter: TetO Promoter
  Tag / fusion protein: None
  Cloning method: Gateway Cloning
  Sequencing primers: 5′ atccacgctgttttgacctc; 3′ agaccgaggagagggttagg
Terms and licenses: Academic/Nonprofit Terms; Industry Terms: Not Available to Industry
Depositor comments: Please visit https://doi.org/10.1101/824193 for bioRxiv preprint.
How to cite: PB-Neo-TetO-Cdk13_Untagged was a gift from Phil Sharp (Addgene plasmid # 127344 ; http://n2t.net/addgene:127344 ; RRID:Addgene_127344)
